>Addgene plasmid #108784 | pBW2587_pCAG-PV1-PYL-L1-VCre-173C-NLS-BGHpA | depositor full sequence | sequence record 205065 | Full Sequence
CCCAAGCTTGGCGTAATCATGGTCATAGCTGTTTCCTGTGTGAAATTGTTATCCGCTCACAATTCCACAC
AACATACGAGCCGGAAGCATAAAGTGTAAAGCCTGGGGTGCCTAATGAGTGAGCTAACTCACATTAATTG
CGTTGCGCTCACTGCCCGCTTTCCAGTCGGGAAACCTGTCGTGCCAGCGGATCCGCATCTCAATTAGTCA
GCAACCATAGTCCCGCCCCTAACTCCGCCCAGTTCCGCCCATTCTCCGCCCCATGGCTGACTAATTTTTT
TTATTTATGCAGAGGCCGAGGCCGCCTCGGCCTCTGAGCTATTCCAGAAGTAGTGAGGAGGCTTTTTTGG
AGGCCTAGGCTTTTGCAAAAAGCTAACTTGTTTATTGCAGCTTATAATGGTTACAAATAAAGCAATAGCA
TCACAAATTTCACAAATAAAGCATTTTTTTCACTGCATTCTAGTTGTGGTTTGTCCAAACTCATCAATGT
ATCTTATCATGTCTGGATCCGCTGCATTAATGAATCGGCCAACGCGCGGGGAGAGGCGGTTTGCGTATTG
GGCGCTCTTCCGCTTCCTCGCTCACTGACTCGCTGCGCTCGGTCGTTCGGCTGCGGCGAGCGGTATCAGC
TCACTCAAAGGCGGTAATACGGTTATCCACAGAATCAGGGGATAACGCAGGAAAGAACATGTGAGCAAAA
GGCCAGCAAAAGGCCAGGAACCGTAAAAAGGCCGCGTTGCTGGCGTTTTTCCATAGGCTCCGCCCCCCTG
ACGAGCATCACAAAAATCGACGCTCAAGTCAGAGGTGGCGAAACCCGACAGGACTATAAAGATACCAGGC
GTTTCCCCCTGGAAGCTCCCTCGTGCGCTCTCCTGTTCCGACCCTGCCGCTTACCGGATACCTGTCCGCC
TTTCTCCCTTCGGGAAGCGTGGCGCTTTCTCATAGCTCACGCTGTAGGTATCTCAGTTCGGTGTAGGTCG
TTCGCTCCAAGCTGGGCTGTGTGCACGAACCCCCCGTTCAGCCCGACCGCTGCGCCTTATCCGGTAACTA
TCGTCTTGAGTCCAACCCGGTAAGACACGACTTATCGCCACTGGCAGCAGCCACTGGTAACAGGATTAGC
AGAGCGAGGTATGTAGGCGGTGCTACAGAGTTCTTGAAGTGGTGGCCTAACTACGGCTACACTAGAAGAA
CAGTATTTGGTATCTGCGCTCTGCTGAAGCCAGTTACCTTCGGAAAAAGAGTTGGTAGCTCTTGATCCGG
CAAACAAACCACCGCTGGTAGCGGTGGTTTTTTTGTTTGCAAGCAGCAGATTACGCGCAGAAAAAAAGGA
TCTCAAGAAGATCCTTTGATCTTTTCTACGGGGTCTGACGCTCAGTGGAACGAAAACTCACGTTAAGGGA
TTTTGGTCATGAGATTATCAAAAAGGATCTTCACCTAGATCCTTTTAAATTAAAAATGAAGTTTTAAATC
AATCTAAAGTATATATGAGTAAACTTGGTCTGACAGTTACCAATGCTTAATCAGTGAGGCACCTATCTCA
GCGATCTGTCTATTTCGTTCATCCATAGTTGCCTGACTCCCCGTCGTGTAGATAACTACGATACGGGAGG
GCTTACCATCTGGCCCCAGTGCTGCAATGATACCGCGAGACCCACGCTCACCGGCTCCAGATTTATCAGC
AATAAACCAGCCAGCCGGAAGGGCCGAGCGCAGAAGTGGTCCTGCAACTTTATCCGCCTCCATCCAGTCT
ATTAATTGTTGCCGGGAAGCTAGAGTAAGTAGTTCGCCAGTTAATAGTTTGCGCAACGTTGTTGCCATTG
CTACAGGCATCGTGGTGTCACGCTCGTCGTTTGGTATGGCTTCATTCAGCTCCGGTTCCCAACGATCAAG
GCGAGTTACATGATCCCCCATGTTGTGCAAAAAAGCGGTTAGCTCCTTCGGTCCTCCGATCGTTGTCAGA
AGTAAGTTGGCCGCAGTGTTATCACTCATGGTTATGGCAGCACTGCATAATTCTCTTACTGTCATGCCAT
CCGTAAGATGCTTTTCTGTGACTGGTGAGTACTCAACCAAGTCATTCTGAGAATAGTGTATGCGGCGACC
GAGTTGCTCTTGCCCGGCGTCAATACGGGATAATACCGCGCCACATAGCAGAACTTTAAAAGTGCTCATC
ATTGGAAAACGTTCTTCGGGGCGAAAACTCTCAAGGATCTTACCGCTGTTGAGATCCAGTTCGATGTAAC
CCACTCGTGCACCCAACTGATCTTCAGCATCTTTTACTTTCACCAGCGTTTCTGGGTGAGCAAAAACAGG
AAGGCAAAATGCCGCAAAAAAGGGAATAAGGGCGACACGGAAATGTTGAATACTCATACTCTTCCTTTTT
CAATATTATTGAAGCATTTATCAGGGTTATTGTCTCATGAGCGGATACATATTTGAATGTATTTAGAAAA
ATAAACAAATAGGGGTTCCGCGCACATTTCCCCGAAAAGTGCCACCTGGGTCGACATTGATTATTGACTA
GTTATTAATAGTAATCAATTACGGGGTCATTAGTTCATAGCCCATATATGGAGTTCCGCGTTACATAACT
TACGGTAAATGGCCCGCCTGGCTGACCGCCCAACGACCCCCGCCCATTGACGTCAATAATGACGTATGTT
CCCATAGTAACGCCAATAGGGACTTTCCATTGACGTCAATGGGTGGAGTATTTACGGTAAACTGCCCACT
TGGCAGTACATCAAGTGTATCATATGCCAAGTACGCCCCCTATTGACGTCAATGACGGTAAATGGCCCGC
CTGGCATTATGCCCAGTACATGACCTTATGGGACTTTCCTACTTGGCAGTACATCTACGTATTAGTCATC
GCTATTACCATGGTCGAGGTGAGCCCCACGTTCTGCTTCACTCTCCCCATCTCCCCCCCCTCCCCACCCC
CAATTTTGTATTTATTTATTTTTTAATTATTTTGTGCAGCGATGGGGGCGGGGGGGGGGGGGGCGCGCGC
CAGGCGGGGCGGGGCGGGGCGAGGGGCGGGGCGGGGCGAGGCGGAAAGGTGCGGCGGCAGCCAATCAGAG
CGGCGCGCTCCGAAAGTTTCCTTTTATGGCGAGGCGGCGGCGGCGGCGGCCCTATAAAAAGCGAAGCGCG
CGGCGGGCGGGAGTCGCTGCGTTGCCTTCGCCCCGTGCCCCGCTCCGCGCCGCCTCGCGCCGCCCGCCCC
GGCTCTGACTGACCGCGTTACTCCCACAGGTGAGCGGGCGGGACGGCCCTTCTCCTCCGGGCTGTAATTA
GCGCTTGGTTTAATGACGGCTCGTTTCTTTTCTGTGGCTGCGTGAAAGCCTTAAAGGGCTCCGGGAGGGC
CCTTTGTGCGGGGGGGAGCGGCTCGGGGGGTGCGTGCGTGTGTGTGTGCGTGGGGAGCGCCGCGTGCGGC
TCCGCGCTGCCCGGCGGCTGTGAGCGCTGCGGGCGCGGCGCGGGGCTTTGTGCGCTCCGCAGTGTGCGCG
AGGGGAGCGCGGCCGGGGGCGGTGCCCCGCGGTGCGGGGGGGGCTGCGAGGGGAACAAAGGCTGCGTGCG
GGGTGTGTGCGTGGGGGGGTGAGCAGGGGGTGTGGGCGCGGCGGTCGGGCTGTAACCCCCCCCTGCACCC
CCCTCCCCGAGTTGCTGAGCACGGCCCGGCTTCGGGTGCGGGGCTCCGTACGGGGCGTGGCGCGGGGCTC
GCCGTGCCGGGCGGGGGGTGGCGGCAGGTGGGGGTGCCGGGCGGGGCGGGGCCGCCTCGGGCCGGGGAGG
GCTCGGGGGAGGGGCGCGGCGGCCCCCGGAGCGCCGGCGGCTGTCGAGGCGCGGCGAGCCGCAGCCATTG
CCTTTTATGGTAATCGTGCGAGAGGGCGCAGGGACTTCCTTTGTCCCAAATCTGTGCGGAGCCGAAATCT
GGGAGGCGCCGCCGCACCCCCTCTAGCGGGCGCGGGGCGAAGCGGTGCGGCGCCGGCAGGAAGGAAATGG
GCGGGGAGGGCCTTCGTGCGTCGCCGCGCCGCCGTCCCCTTCTCCCTCTCCAGCCTCGGGGCTGTCCGCG
GGGGGACGGCTGCCTTCGGGGGGGACGGGGCAGGGCGGGGTTCGGCTTCTGGCGTGTGACCGGCGGCTCT
AGAGCCTCTGCTAACCATGTTCATGCCTTCTTCTTTTTCCTACAGCTCCTGGGCAACGTGCTGGTTATTG
TGCTGTCTCATCATTTTGGCAAAGAATTGATTAATTCGAGCGAAGGCGCGCCCATTACTCGCATCCATTC
TCAGGCTGTCTCGTCTCGTCTCGCACGCGTGCCGCCACCATGGCGCCAACTCAAGACGAGTTCACCCAAC
TCTCCCAATCAATCGCCGAGTTCCACACGTACCAACTCGGTAACGGCCGTTGCTCATCTCTCCTAGCTCA
GCGAATCCACGCGCCGCCGGAAACAGTATGGTCCGTGGTGAGACGTTTCGATAGGCCACAGATTTACAAA
CACTTCATCAAAAGCTGTAACGTGAGTGAAGATTTCGAGATGCGAGTGGGATGCACGCGCGACGTGAACG
TGATAAGTGGATTACCGGCGAATACGTCTCGAGAGAGATTAGATCTGTTGGACGATGATCGGAGAGTGAC
TGGGTTTAGTATAACCGGTGGTGAACATAGGCTGAGGAATTATAAATCGGTTACGACGGTTCATAGATTT
GAGAAAGAAGAAGAAGAAGAAAGGATCTGGACCGTTGTTTTGGAATCTTATGTTGTTGATGTACCGGAAG
GTAATTCGGAGGAAGATACGAGATTGTTTGCTGATACGGTTATTAGATTGAATCTTCAGAAACTTGCTTC
GATCACTGAAGCTATGAACTACCCATACGATGTTCCAGATTACGCTTCCGGAGGGTCTGGCTCCGGATCA
AGTGGTGGCAGCGGTACCGACAAGCTGCTGCTGCGGCGGAACCTGGCTCTGCTGGCTGTGGCCTACGAGA
GCATGCTGAGAGCCAGCGAGCTGGCCAACATCCGGGTGTCCGATATGGAACTGGCCGGCGACGGAACCGC
CATCCTGACCATCCCTATCACCAAGACCAACCACTCCGGCGAGCCCGATACCTGCATCCTGTCCCAGGAT
GTGGTGTCCCTGCTGATGGACTACACCGAGGCCGGCAAGCTGGATATGAGCAGCGACGGCTTCCTGTTCG
TGGGCGTGTCCAAGCACAACACCTGTATCAAGCCCAAGAAGGACAAGCAGACCGGCGAGGTGCTGCACAA
GCCCATCACCACCAAGACAGTGGAAGGCGTGTTCTACAGCGCCTGGGAGACACTGGACCTGGGCAGACAG
GGCGTGAAGCCTTTCACAGCCCACAGCGCCAGAGTGGGAGCCGCTCAGGACCTGCTGAAGAAGGGCTACA
ATACCCTGCAGATCCAGCAGTCCGGCCGGTGGTCTAGCGGAGCCATGGTGGCCAGATACGGCAGAGCCAT
CCTGGCTAGGGATGGCGCTATGGCCCACAGCAGAGTGAAAACCAGATCCGCCCCCATGCAGTGGGGCAAG
GACGAGAAGGACCCCAAGAAAAAGCGGAAGGTGTGAGAATTCCTGTGCCTTCTAGTTGCCAGCCATCTGT
TGTTTGCCCCTCCCCCGTGCCTTCCTTGACCCTGGAAGGTGCCACTCCCACTGTCCTTTCCTAATAAAAT
GAGGAAATTGCATCGCATTGTCTGAGTAGGTGTCATTCTATTCTGGGGGGTGGGGTGGGGCAGGACAGCA
AGGGGGAGGATTGGGAAGACAATAGCAGGCATGCTGGGGATGCGGTGGGCTCTATGGCTTCTGAGGCGGA
AAGAACCAGCTGGGGCTCTAGGGGGTATCCCCACGCGCCCTGTAGCGTGTACCGCTGGGAGTTCGTAGAC
GGAAACAAACGCAGAATCCAAGCGCGGCCGCCCAGGATACATAGATTACCACAACTCCGAGCCCTTCCAC
CGCTAGCGCACTCCTCAGGTGCAGGCTGCCTATCAGAAGGTGGTGGCTGGTGTGGCCAATGCCCTGGCTC
ACAAATACCACTGAGATCTTTTTCCCTCTGCCAAAAATTATGGGGACATCATGAAGCCCCTTGAGCATCT
GACTTCTGGCTAATAAAGGAAATTTATTTTCATTGCAATAGTGTGTTGGAATTTTTTGTGTCTCTCACTC
GGAAGGACATATGGGAGGGCAAATCATTTAAAACATCAGAATGAGTATTTGGTTTAGAGTTTGGCAACAT
ATGCCCATATGCTGGCTGCCATGAACAAAGGTTGGCTATAAAGAGGTCATCAGTATATGAAACAGCCCCC
TGCTGTCCATTCCTTATTCCATAGAAAAGCCTTGACTTGAGGTTAGATTTTTTTTATATTTTGTTTTGTG
TTATTTTTTTCTTTAACATCCCTAAAATTTTCCTTACATGTTTTACTAGCCAGATTTTTCCTCCTCTCCT
GACTACTCCCAGTCATAGCTGTCCCTCTTCTCTTATGGAGATCCCTCGACCTGCAG
Features (pLannotate 1.2.2; 20 found; start..end, strand, type, name):
     46..62      -  protein_bind   lac operator: The lac repressor binds to the lac operator to inhibit transcription in E. coli. This inhibition can be relieved by adding lactose or isopropyl-β-D-thiogalactopyranoside (IPTG). lac repressor encoded by lacI
     70..100     -  promoter       lac promoter: promoter for the E. coli lac operon
    115..136     -  protein_bind   CAP binding site: CAP binding activates transcription in the presence of cAMP. E. coli catabolite activator protein
    149..188     -  CDS            lacI (fragment): lac repressor; lacI; The lac repressor binds to the lac operator to inhibit transcription in E. coli. This inhibition can be relieved by adding lactose or isopropyl-β-D-thiogalactopyranoside (IPTG).
    195..217     +  promoter       SV40 promoter (fragment): SV40 enhancer and early promoter
    221..355     +  rep_origin     SV40 ori: SV40 origin of replication
    375..509     +  polyA_signal   SV40 poly(A) signal: SV40 polyadenylation signal
    511..565     -  CDS            lacI (fragment): lac repressor; lacI; The lac repressor binds to the lac operator to inhibit transcription in E. coli. This inhibition can be relieved by adding lactose or isopropyl-β-D-thiogalactopyranoside (IPTG).
    748..1336    -  rep_origin     ori: high-copy-number ColE1/pMB1/pBR322/pUC origin of replication
   1507..2367    -  CDS            AmpR: β-lactamase; bla; confers resistance to ampicillin, carbenicillin, and related antibiotics
   2368..2472    -  promoter       AmpR promoter: bla
   2503..2882    +  enhancer       CMV enhancer: human cytomegalovirus immediate early enhancer
   2884..3159    +  promoter       chicken β-actin promoter: No description available
   3160..4175    +  intron         chimeric intron: chimera between introns from chicken β-actin and rabbit β-globin
   4319..4849    +  CDS            PYL1 (fragment): PYL1_ARATH - Also known as RCAR12. Experimental evidence at protein level: Swiss-Prot protein existence level 1. Receptor for abscisic acid (ABA) required for ABA-mediated responses such as stomatal closure and germination inhibition. Inhibits the activity of group-A protein phosphatases type 2C (PP2Cs) when activated by ABA (PubMed:19407143, PubMed:19855379, PubMed:19893533, PubMed:19898420, PubMed:23844015, PubMed:21658606). Can be activated by both (-)-ABA and (+)-ABA (PubMed:23844015). From Arabidopsis thaliana (Mouse-ear cress).
   4850..4877    +  CDS            3xHA (fragment): three tandem HA epitope tags
   5573..5797    +  polyA_signal   bGH poly(A) signal: bovine growth hormone polyadenylation signal
   5801..5822    +  promoter       SV40 promoter (fragment): SV40 enhancer and early promoter
   5960..6031    +  CDS            HBB (fragment): HBB_PONPY - Experimental evidence at transcript level: Swiss-Prot protein existence level 2. Involved in oxygen transport from the lung to the various peripheral tissues. From Pongo pygmaeus (Bornean orangutan).
   6102..6157    +  polyA_signal   β-globin poly(A) signal: rabbit β-globin polyadenylation signal (Gil and Proudfoot, 1987)
