[The description below was written by a language model from this plasmid's Addgene catalogue record and pLannotate feature annotations shown in this document.]
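Description:
pBW2587_pCAG-PV1-PYL-L1-VCre-173C-NLS-BGHpA is a mammalian expression plasmid built on the pCAGGS backbone that encodes one half of a chemically inducible split VCre recombinase. It is propagated in E. coli as a high-copy plasmid through a ColE1/pUC-type origin and is selected with ampicillin via the β-lactamase gene. The backbone also carries an SV40 origin, an SV40 poly(A) signal and remnants of lac regulatory sequences, which are typical pCAGGS leftovers rather than functional parts of the payload.

Expression is driven by the CAG promoter, annotated here as the CMV immediate-early enhancer, the chicken β-actin promoter and the chimeric β-actin/β-globin intron, which together give strong, broadly active transcription in mammalian cells. The open reading frame begins with a fragment of Arabidopsis PYL1, the abscisic acid receptor, used as a chemically induced dimerization (CID) domain. According to the record, it is followed by a linker (L1), the VCre fragment running from residue 173 to the C-terminus, and a C-terminal nuclear localization signal. The automated annotation does not label the VCre portion or the NLS; these presumably lie in the unannotated stretch between PYL1 and the bGH poly(A) signal that terminates the transcript. A short match to an HA-tag sequence sits immediately after PYL1. The rabbit β-globin poly(A) of the original backbone remains downstream.

On its own, this fragment would be expected to be inactive. PYL binds its PP2C-type partner only in the presence of abscisic acid, so the design implies co-expression with a complementary N-terminal VCre fragment fused to such a partner, although that companion construct is not described in this record. Small-molecule addition would then reconstitute recombinase activity at VCre target sites, for inducible genetic switches and synthetic circuits in mammalian cells.
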