Addgene plasmid #108784: pBW2587_pCAG-PV1-PYL-L1-VCre-173C-NLS-BGHpA
Purpose: Expresses aa173 to C-terminus of VCre recombinase fused to PYL CID
Depositing lab: Wilson Wong. Depositing organization: Boston University Main Campus. Publication: High-performance chemical- and light-inducible recombinases in mammalian cells and mice. Weinberg BH, Cho JH, Agarwal Y, Pham NTH, Caraballo LD, Walkosz M, Ortega C, Trexler M, Tague N, Law B, Benman WKJ, Letendre J, Beal J, Wong WW. Nat Commun. 2019 Oct 24;10(1):4845. doi: 10.1038/s41467-019-12800-7. PubMed 31649244.
Backbone
  Vector backbone: pCAGGS
  Vector type: Mammalian Expression, Cre/Lox, Synthetic Biology
Growth in bacteria
  Bacterial resistance: Ampicillin, 100 μg/mL
  Growth temperature: 37°C
  Growth strain: NEB Stable
  Copy number: High Copy
Gene/Insert
  Gene/Insert name: VCre recombinase fragment aa173 to C-terminus
  Species: Synthetic
  Promoter: pCAG
  Tag / fusion protein: PYL (N terminal on insert); NLS (C terminal on insert)
  Cloning method: Restriction Enzyme; 5′ cloning site KpnI (not destroyed); 3′ cloning site EcoRI (not destroyed)
Terms and licenses: Academic/Nonprofit Terms; Industry Terms: Not Available to Industry
Depositor comments: Please visit https://www.biorxiv.org/content/10.1101/747121v1 for bioRxiv preprint.
How to cite: pBW2587_pCAG-PV1-PYL-L1-VCre-173C-NLS-BGHpA was a gift from Wilson Wong (Addgene plasmid # 108784 ; http://n2t.net/addgene:108784 ; RRID:Addgene_108784)
