>Addgene plasmid #108784 | pBW2587_pCAG-PV1-PYL-L1-VCre-173C-NLS-BGHpA | addgene partial sequence | sequence record 217311 | Addgene Partial NGS Result
TGCACCCCCCTCCCCGAGTTGCTGAGCACGGCCCGGCTTCGGGTGCGGGGCTCCGTACGGGGCGTGGCGC
GGGGCTCGCCGTGCCGGGCGGGGGGTGGCGGCAGGTGGGGGTGCCGGGCGGGGCGGGGCCGCCTCGGGCC
GGGGAGGGCTCGGGGGAGGGGCGCGGCGGCCCCCGGAGCGCCGGCGGCTGTCGAGGCGCGGCGAGCCGCA
GCCATTGCCTTTTATGGTAATCGTGCGAGAGGGCGCAGGGACTTCCTTTGTCCCAAATCTGTGCGGAGCC
GAAATCTGGGAGGCGCCGCCGCACCCCCTCTAGCGGGCGCGGGGCGAAGCGGTGCGGCGCCGGCAGGAAG
GAAATGGGCGGGGAGGGCCTTCGTGCGTCGCCGCGCCGCCGTCCCCTTCTCCCTCTCCAGCCTCGGGGCT
GTCCGCGGGGGGACGGCTGCCTTCGGGGGGGACGGGGCAGGGCGGGGTTCGGCTTCTGGCGTGTGACCGG
CGGCTCTAGAGCCTCTGCTAACCATGTTCATGCCTTCTTCTTTTTCCTACAGCTCCTGGGCAACGTGCTG
GTTATTGTGCTGTCTCATCATTTTGGCAAAGAATTGATTAATTCGAGCGAAGGCGCGCCCATTACTCGCA
TCCATTCTCAGGCTGTCTCGTCTCGTCTCGCACGCGTGCCGCCACCATGGCGCCAACTCAAGACGAGTTC
ACCCAACTCTCCCAATCAATCGCCGAGTTCCACACGTACCAACTCGGTAACGGCCGTTGCTCATCTCTCC
TAGCTCAGCGAATCCACGCGCCGCCGGAAACAGTATGGTCCGTGGTGAGACGTTTCGATAGGCCACAGAT
TTACAAACACTTCATCAAAAGCTGTAACGTGAGTGAAGATTTCGAGATGCGAGTGGGATGCACGCGCGAC
GTGAACGTGATAAGTGGATTACCGGCGAATACGTCTCGAGAGAGATTAGATCTGTTGGACGATGATCGGA
GAGTGACTGGGTTTAGTATAACCGGTGGTGAACATAGGCTGAGGAATTATAAATCGGTTACGACGGTTCA
TAGATTTGAGAAAGAAGAAGAAGAAGAAAGGATCTGGACCGTTGTTTTGGAATCTTATGTTGTTGATGTA
CCGGAAGGTAATTCGGAGGAAGATACGAGATTGTTTGCTGATACGGTTATTAGATTGAATCTTCAGAAAC
TTGCTTCGATCACTGAAGCTATGAACTACCCATACGATGTTCCAGATTACGCTTCCGGAGGGTCTGGCTC
CGGATCAAGTGGTGGCAGCGGTACCGACAAGCTGCTGCTGCGGCGGAACCTGGCTCTGCTGGCTGTGGCC
TACGAGAGCATGCTGAGAGCCAGCGAGCTGGCCAACATCCGGGTGTCCGATATGGAACTGGCCGGCGACG
GAACCGCCATCCTGACCATCCCTATCACCAAGACCAACCACTCCGGCGAGCCCGATACCTGCATCCTGTC
CCAGGATGTGGTGTCCCTGCTGATGGACTACACCGAGGCCGGCAAGCTGGATATGAGCAGCGACGGCTTC
CTGTTCGTGGGCGTGTCCAAGCACAACACCTGTATCAAGCCCAAGAAGGACAAGCAGACCGGCGAGGTGC
TGCACAAGCCCATCACCACCAAGACAGTGGAAGGCGTGTTCTACAGCGCCTGGGAGACACTGGACCTGGG
CAGACAGGGCGTGAAGCCTTTCACAGCCCACAGCGCCAGAGTGGGAGCCGCTCAGGACCTGCTGAAGAAG
GGCTACAATACCCTGCAGATCCAGCAGTCCGGCCGGTGGTCTAGCGGAGCCATGGTGGCCAGATACGGCA
GAGCCATCCTGGCTAGGGATGGCGCTATGGCCCACAGCAGAGTGAAAACCAGATCCGCCCCCATGCAGTG
GGGCAAGGACGAGAAGGACCCCAAGAAAAAGCGGAAGGTGTGAGAATTCCTGTGCCTTCTAGTTGCCAGC
CATCTGTTGTTTGCCCCTCCCCCGTGCCTTCCTTGACCCTGGAAGGTGCCACTCCCACTGTCCTTTCCTA
ATAAAATGAGGAAATTGCATCGCATTGTCTGAGTAGGTGTCATTCTATTCTGGGGGGTGGGGTGGGGCAG
GACAGCAAGGGGGAGGATTGGGAAGACAATAGCAGGCATGCTGGGGATGCGGTGGGCTCTATGGCTTCTG
AGGCGGAAAGAACCAGCTGGGGCTCTAGGGGGTATCCCCACGCGCCCTGTAGCGTGTACCGCTGGGAGTT
CGTAGACGGAAACAAACGCAGAATCCAAGCGCGGCCGCCCAGGATACATAGATTACCACAACTCCGAGCC
CTTCCACCGCTAGCGCACTCCTCAGGTGCAGGCTGCCTATCAGAAGGTGGTGGCTGGTGTGGCCAATGCC
CTGGCTCACAAATACCACTGAGATCTTTTTCCCTCTGCCAAAAATTATGGGGACATCATGAAGCCCCTTG
AGCATCTGACTTCTGGCTAATAAAGGAAATTTATTTTCATTGCAATAGTGTGTTGGAATTTTTTGTGTCT
CTCACTCGGAAGGACATATGGGAGGGCAAATCATTTAAAACATCAGAATGAGTATTTGGTTTAGAGTTTG
GCAACATATGCCCATATGCTGGCTGCCATGAACAAAGGTTGGCTATAAAGAGGTCATCAGTATATGAAAC
AGCCCCCTGCTGTCCATTCCTTATTCCATAGAAAAGCCTTGACTTGAGGTTAGATTTTTTTTATATTTTG
TTTTGTGTTATTTTTTTCTTTAACATCCCTAAAATTTTTCTTACATGTTTTACTAGCCAGATTTTTCCTC
CTCTCCTGACTACTCCCAGTCATAGCTGTCCCTCTTCTCTTATGGAGATCCCTCGACCTGCAGCCCAAGC
TTGGCGTAATCATGGTCATAGCTGTTTCCTGTGTGAAATTGTTATCCGCTCACAATTCCACACAACATAC
GAGCCGGAAGCATAAAGTGTAAAGCCTGGGGTGCCTAATGAGTGAGCTAACTCACATTAATTGCGTTGCG
CTCACTGCCCGCTTTCCAGTCGGGAAACCTGTCGTGCCAGCGGATCCGCATCTCAATTAGTCAGCAACCA
TAGTCCCGCCCCTAACTCCGCCCAGTTCCGCCCATTCTCCGCCCCATGGCTGACTAATTTTTTTTATTTA
TGCAGAGGCCGAGGCCGCCTCGGCCTCTGAGCTATTCCAGAAGTAGTGAGGAGGCTTTTTTGGAGGCCTA
GGCTTTTGCAAAAAGCTAACTTGTTTATTGCAGCTTATAATGGTTACAAATAAAGCAATAGCATCACAAA
TTTCACAAATAAAGCATTTTTTTCACTGCATTCTAGTTGTGGTTTGTCCAAACTCATCAATGTATCTTAT
CATGTCTGGATCCGCTGCATTAATGAATCGGCCAACGCGCGGGGAGAGGCGGTTTGCGTATTGGGCGCTC
TTCCGCTTCCTCGCTCACTGACTCGCTGCGCTCGGTCGTTCGGCTGCGGCGAGCGGTATCAGCTCACTCA
AAGGCGGTAATACGGTTATCCACAGAATCAGGGGATAACGCAGGAAAGAACATGTGAGCAAAAGGCCAGC
AAAAGGCCAGGAACCGTAAAAAGGCCGCGTTGCTGGCGTTTTTCCATAGGCTCCGCCCCCCTGACGAGCA
TCACAAAAATCGACGCTCAAGTCAGAGGTGGCGAAACCCGACAGGACTATAAAGATACCAGGCGTTTCCC
CCTGGAAGCTCCCTCGTGCGCTCTCCTGTTCCGACCCTGCCGCTTACCGGATACCTGTCCGCCTTTCTCC
CTTCGGGAAGCGTGGCGCTTTCTCATAGCTCACGCTGTAGGTATCTCAGTTCGGTGTAGGTCGTTCGCTC
CAAGCTGGGCTGTGTGCACGAACCCCCCGTTCAGCCCGACCGCTGCGCCTTATCCGGTAACTATCGTCTT
GAGTCCAACCCGGTAAGACACGACTTATCGCCACTGGCAGCAGCCACTGGTAACAGGATTAGCAGAGCGA
GGTATGTAGGCGGTGCTACAGAGTTCTTGAAGTGGTGGCCTAACTACGGCTACACTAGAAGAACAGTATT
TGGTATCTGCGCTCTGCTGAAGCCAGTTACCTTCGGAAAAAGAGTTGGTAGCTCTTGATCCGGCAAACAA
ACCACCGCTGGTAGCGGTGGTTTTTTTGTTTGCAAGCAGCAGATTACGCGCAGAAAAAAAGGATCTCAAG
AAGATCCTTTGATCTTTTCTACGGGGTCTGACGCTCAGTGGAACGAAAACTCACGTTAAGGGATTTTGGT
CATGAGATTATCAAAAAGGATCTTCACCTAGATCCTTTTAAATTAAAAATGAAGTTTTAAATCAATCTAA
AGTATATATGAGTAAACTTGGTCTGACAGTTACCAATGCTTAATCAGTGAGGCACCTATCTCAGCGATCT
GTCTATTTCGTTCATCCATAGTTGCCTGACTCCCCGTCGTGTAGATAACTACGATACGGGAGGGCTTACC
ATCTGGCCCCAGTGCTGCAATGATACCGCGAGACCCACGCTCACCGGCTCCAGATTTATCAGCAATAAAC
CAGCCAGCCGGAAGGGCCGAGCGCAGAAGTGGTCCTGCAACTTTATCCGCCTCCATCCAGTCTATTAATT
GTTGCCGGGAAGCTAGAGTAAGTAGTTCGCCAGTTAATAGTTTGCGCAACGTTGTTGCCATTGCTACAGG
CATCGTGGTGTCACGCTCGTCGTTTGGTATGGCTTCATTCAGCTCCGGTTCCCAACGATCAAGGCGAGTT
ACATGATCCCCCATGTTGTGCAAAAAAGCGGTTAGCTCCTTCGGTCCTCCGATCGTTGTCAGAAGTAAGT
TGGCCGCAGTGTTATCACTCATGGTTATGGCAGCACTGCATAATTCTCTTACTGTCATGCCATCCGTAAG
ATGCTTTTCTGTGACTGGTGAGTACTCAACCAAGTCATTCTGAGAATAGTGTATGCGGCGACCGAGTTGC
TCTTGCCCGGCGTCAATACGGGATAATACCGCGCCACATAGCAGAACTTTAAAAGTGCTCATCATTGGAA
AACGTTCTTCGGGGCGAAAACTCTCAAGGATCTTACCGCTGTTGAGATCCAGTTCGATGTAACCCACTCG
TGCACCCAACTGATCTTCAGCATCTTTTACTTTCACCAGCGTTTCTGGGTGAGCAAAAACAGGAAGGCAA
AATGCCGCAAAAAAGGGAATAAGGGCGACACGGAAATGTTGAATACTCATACTCTTCCTTTTTCAATATT
ATTGAAGCATTTATCAGGGTTATTGTCTCATGAGCGGATACATATTTGAATGTATTTAGAAAAATAAACA
AATAGGGGTTCCGCGCACATTTCCCCGAAAAGTGCCACCTGGGTCGACATTGATTATTGACTAGTTATTA
ATAGTAATCAATTACGGGGTCATTAGTTCATAGCCCATATATGGAGTTCCGCGTTACATAACTTACGGTA
AATGGCCCGCCTGGCTGACCGCCCAACGACCCCCGCCCATTGACGTCAATAATGACGTATGTTCCCATAG
TAACGCCAATAGGGACTTTCCATTGACGTCAATGGGTGGAGTATTTACGGTAAACTGCCCACTTGGCAGT
ACATCAAGTGTATCATATGCCAAGTACGCCCCCTATTGACGTCAATGACGGTAAATGGCCCGCCTGGCAT
TATGCCCAGTACATGACCTTATGGGACTTTCCTACTTGGCAGTACATCTACGTATTAGTCATCGCTATTA
CCATGGTCGAGGTGAGCCCCACGTTCTGCTTCACTCTCCCCATCTCCCCCCCCTCCCCACCCCCAATTTT
GTATTTATTTATTTTTTAATTATTTTGTGCAGCGATGGGGGCGGGGGGG
